>Addgene plasmid #118985 | pC-KIT3 | addgene full sequence | sequence record 229531 | Addgene NGS Result
TGCTCACATGGCTCGACAGATCTGAGGGATGTCTTATTAGTTTATCAGAATGCATAGGGAAAGCTCATCT
TTCTTGGAGTAGGTCTTCCAATAAGTGTTCAAGCCCTGGGTCTTCCCTCACTACAATAATAAACATACCT
GCTCTACCCTCCTCACAAAGCTGTTATCGTGAGCATGAAAAGACGAGTCGCTGTGGGGAAGAACTATTAA
CCCCTATACAGATACTGTTGTTGCTTTCCGTTCAAGGATCCACCATGAGACTGTGGGTAAGGCACTTTCT
GGGCAGTGAAATCGGGCTTAAGAGAATCATTGTACTTTTATTTTGCTCCTGGGACCGGCAAGGGCAGTTA
AGAGCCCTAGCCCTAAAACTGTCGTCTGTTACAGAGGCAGAGAAATCATTACTGGGGTTGGCAGCGTTGG
GGGGAGGGGGGAAAACGTGTATGAAAACCTGGGCTCCCAGAGCAAACTTCGCCACGCGCCCTCCATCGCC
CCTGTCTCCACACAAGTCCCGGCAGGGGCTTCTTGGGCGGAGGCCACGCCGACCAATAGGAACCCACTGT
GTTCCTACAGGTTACGAAGCAGGTGGAGAAATTGAGCAGAAACAATTAGCGAAACCGGGCTCAGCCTTTA
CCGCGGTGCCAGGAGCTCCTAACAGGCCTGGAGGGGAATGTCGGGGCTCAATTTCCTAACGCTCCCCTCC
CCATCCCCATGCCACCTCCACGAGCAGCGGCGTCCAGCCTCCTCCCGCCCGAACGTGCTCGAGGGGCGGG
CAGTCGACCTTTATTGTCTGGGGAGCACCTGGCAGGTGGCGGGCCCGTGCCCTAACGTGTGCGTGGTGCC
CAGCTTCACAAAGCGAGCGGGCAGCACCTCCTTGGTCCGGGAACGCCTCAGCCTGGCCGTCCACATCCCA
GGGGTGGAAAGGTGGAGAGAGAAAGGGGCTCCGGAGTCAAGAGCGGGGAGAGAGGGCGCGCGCCCTCCTC
CTCCCGGCGGGCACAGCCCCCCGGCATTAACACGTCGAAAGAGCAGGGGCCAGACGCCGCCGGGAAGAAG
CGAGACCCGGGCGGGCGCGAGGGAGGGGAGACGAGAAGAAACGTGACCGACGCGCAGAGGGAGGGCGCTG
GGAGGAGGGGCTGCTGCTCGCCGCTCGCGGCTCTGGGGGCTCGGCTTTGCCGCGCTCGCTGCACTTGGGC
GAGAGCTGGAACGTGGACCAGAGCTCGGATCCCATCGCAGCTACCGCGGCTAGCCACCATGGCTTCCAAG
GTGTACGACCCCGAGCAACGCAAACGCATGATCACTGGGCCTCAGTGGTGGGCTCGCTGCAAGCAAATGA
ACGTGCTGGACTCCTTCATCAACTACTATGATTCCGAGAAGCACGCCGAGAACGCCGTGATTTTTCTGCA
TGGTAACGCTGCCTCCAGCTACCTGTGGAGGCACGTCGTGCCTCACATCGAGCCCGTGGCTAGATGCATC
ATCCCTGATCTGATCGGAATGGGTAAGTCCGGCAAGAGCGGGAATGGCTCATATCGCCTCCTGGATCACT
ACAAGTACCTCACCGCTTGGTTCGAGCTGCTGAACCTTCCAAAGAAAATCATCTTTGTGGGCCACGACTG
GGGGGCTTGTCTGGCCTTTCACTACTCCTACGAGCACCAAGACAAGATCAAGGCCATCGTCCATGCTGAG
AGTGTCGTGGACGTGATCGAGTCCTGGGACGAGTGGCCTGACATCGAGGAGGATATCGCCCTGATCAAGA
GCGAAGAGGGCGAGAAAATGGTGCTTGAGAATAACTTCTTCGTCGAGACCATGCTCCCAAGCAAGATCAT
GCGGAAACTGGAGCCTGAGGAGTTCGCTGCCTACCTGGAGCCATTCAAGGAGAAGGGCGAGGTTAGACGG
CCTACCCTCTCCTGGCCTCGCGAGATCCCTCTCGTTAAGGGAGGCAAGCCCGACGTCGTCCAGATTGTCC
GCAACTACAACGCCTACCTTCGGGCCAGCGACGATCTGCCTAAGATGTTCATCGAGTCCGACCCTGGGTT
CTTTTCCAACGCTATTGTCGAGGGAGCTAAGAAGTTCCCTAACACCGAGTTCGTGAAGGTGAAGGGCCTC
CACTTCAGCCAGGAGGACGCTCCAGATGAAATGGGTAAGTACATCAAGAGCTTCGTGGAGCGCGTGCTGA
AGAACGAGCAGTAATTCTAGGCGATCGCTCGAGCCCGGGAATTCGTTTAAACCTAGAGCGGCCGCTGGCC
GCAATAAAATATCTTTATTTTCATTACATCTGTGTGTTGGTTTTTTGTGTGAGGATCTAAATGAGTCTTC
GGACCTCGCGGGGGCCGCTTAAGCGGTGGTTAGGGTTTGTCTGACGCGGGGGGAGGGGGAAGGAACGAAA
CACTCTCATTCGGAGGCGGCTCGGGGTTTGGTCTTGGTGGCCACGGGCACGCAGAAGAGCGCCGCGATCC
TCTTAAGCACCCCCCCGCCCTCCGTGGAGGCGGGGGTTTGGTCGGCGGGTGGTAACTGGCGGGCCGCTGA
CTCGGGCGGGTCGCGCGCCCCAGAGTGTGACCTTTTCGGTCTGCTCGCAGACCCCCGGGCGGCGCCGCCG
CGGCGGCGACGGGCTCGCTGGGTCCTAGGCTCCATGGGGACCGTATACGTGGACAGGCTCTGGAGCATCC
GCACGACTGCGGTGATATTACCGGAGACCTTCTGCGGGACGAGCCGGGTCACGCGGCTGACGCGGAGCGT
CCGTTGGGCGACAAACACCAGGACGGGGCACAGGTACACTATCTTGTCACCCGGAGGCGCGAGGGACTGC
AGGAGCTTCAGGGAGTGGCGCAGCTGCTTCATCCCCGTGGCCCGTTGCTCGCGTTTGCTGGCGGTGTCCC
CGGAAGAAATATATTTGCATGTCTTTAGTTCTATGATGACACAAACCCCGCCCAGCGTCTTGTCATTGGC
GAATTCGAACACGCAGATGCAGTCGGGGCGGCGCGGTCCCAGGTCCACTTCGCATATTAAGGTGACGCGT
GTGGCCTCGAACACCGAGCGACCCTGCAGCGACCCGCTTAAAAGCTTGGCATTCCGGTACTGTTGGTAAA
GCCACCATGGCCGATGCTAAGAACATTAAGAAGGGCCCTGCTCCCTTCTACCCTCTGGAGGATGGCACCG
CTGGCGAGCAGCTGCACAAGGCCATGAAGAGGTATGCCCTGGTGCCTGGCACCATTGCCTTCACCGATGC
CCACATTGAGGTGGACATCACCTATGCCGAGTACTTCGAGATGTCTGTGCGCCTGGCCGAGGCCATGAAG
AGGTACGGCCTGAACACCAACCACCGCATCGTGGTGTGCTCTGAGAACTCTCTGCAGTTCTTCATGCCAG
TGCTGGGCGCCCTGTTCATCGGAGTGGCCGTGGCCCCTGCTAACGACATTTACAACGAGCGCGAGCTGCT
GAACAGCATGGGCATTTCTCAGCCTACCGTGGTGTTCGTGTCTAAGAAGGGCCTGCAGAAGATCCTGAAC
GTGCAGAAGAAGCTGCCTATCATCCAGAAGATCATCATCATGGACTCTAAGACCGACTACCAGGGCTTCC
AGAGCATGTACACATTCGTGACATCTCATCTGCCTCCTGGCTTCAACGAGTACGACTTCGTGCCAGAGTC
TTTCGACAGGGACAAAACCATTGCCCTGATCATGAACAGCTCTGGGTCTACCGGCCTGCCTAAGGGCGTG
GCCCTGCCTCATCGCACCGCCTGTGTGCGCTTCTCTCACGCCCGCGACCCTATTTTCGGCAACCAGATCA
TCCCCGACACCGCTATTCTGAGCGTGGTGCCATTCCACCACGGCTTCGGCATGTTCACCACCCTGGGCTA
CCTGATTTGCGGCTTTCGGGTGGTGCTGATGTACCGCTTCGAGGAGGAGCTGTTCCTGCGCAGCCTGCAA
GACTACAAAATTCAGTCTGCCCTGCTGGTGCCAACCCTGTTCAGCTTCTTCGCTAAGAGCACCCTGATCG
ACAAGTACGACCTGTCTAACCTGCACGAGATTGCCTCTGGCGGCGCCCCACTGTCTAAGGAGGTGGGCGA
AGCCGTGGCCAAGCGCTTTCATCTGCCAGGCATCCGCCAGGGCTACGGCCTGACCGAGACAACCAGCGCC
ATTCTGATTACCCCAGAGGGCGACGACAAGCCTGGCGCCGTGGGCAAGGTGGTGCCATTCTTCGAGGCCA
AGGTGGTGGACCTGGACACCGGCAAGACCCTGGGAGTGAACCAGCGCGGCGAGCTGTGTGTGCGCGGCCC
TATGATTATGTCCGGCTACGTGAATAACCCTGAGGCCACAAACGCCCTGATCGACAAGGACGGCTGGCTG
CACTCTGGCGACATTGCCTACTGGGACGAGGACGAGCACTTCTTCATCGTGGACCGCCTGAAGTCTCTGA
TCAAGTACAAGGGCTACCAGGTGGCCCCAGCCGAGCTGGAGTCTATCCTGCTGCAGCACCCTAACATTTT
CGACGCCGGAGTGGCCGGCCTGCCCGACGACGATGCCGGCGAGCTGCCTGCCGCCGTCGTCGTGCTGGAA
CACGGCAAGACCATGACCGAGAAGGAGATCGTGGACTATGTGGCCAGCCAGGTGACAACCGCCAAGAAGC
TGCGCGGCGGAGTGGTGTTCGTGGACGAGGTGCCCAAGGGCCTGACCGGCAAGCTGGACGCCCGCAAGAT
CCGCGAGATCCTGATCAAGGCTAAGAAAGGCGGCAAGATCGCCGTGTAATAATTCTAGAGTCGGGGCGGC
CGGCCGCTTCGAGCAGACATGATAAGATACATTGATGAGTTTGGACAAACCACAACTAGAATGCAGTGAA
AAAAATGCTTTATTTGTGAAATTTGTGATGCTATTGCTTTATTTGTAACCATTATAAGCTGCAATAAACA
AGTTAACAACAACAATTGCATTCATTTTATGTTTCAGGTTCAGGGGGAGGTGTGGGAGGTTTTTTAAAGC
AAGTAAAACCTCTACAAATGTGGTAAAATCGATAAGGATCCAGGTGGCACTTTTCGGGGAAATGTGCGCG
GAACCCCTATTTGTTTATTTTTCTAAATACATTCAAATATGTATCCGCTCATGAGACAATAACCCTGATA
AATGCTTCAATAATATTGAAAAAGGAAGAGTATGAGTATTCAACATTTCCGTGTCGCCCTTATTCCCTTT
TTTGCGGCATTTTGCCTTCCTGTTTTTGCTCACCCAGAAACGCTGGTGAAAGTAAAAGATGCTGAAGATC
AGTTGGGTGCACGAGTGGGTTACATCGAACTGGATCTCAACAGCGGTAAGATCCTTGAGAGTTTTCGCCC
CGAAGAACGTTTTCCAATGATGAGCACTTTTAAAGTTCTGCTATGTGGCGCGGTATTATCCCGTATTGAC
GCCGGGCAAGAGCAACTCGGTCGCCGCATACACTATTCTCAGAATGACTTGGTTGAGTACTCACCAGTCA
CAGAAAAGCATCTTACGGATGGCATGACAGTAAGAGAATTATGCAGTGCTGCCATAACCATGAGTGATAA
CACTGCGGCCAACTTACTTCTGACAACGATCGGAGGACCGAAGGAGCTAACCGCTTTTTTGCACAACATG
GGGGATCATGTAACTCGCCTTGATCGTTGGGAACCGGAGCTGAATGAAGCCATACCAAACGACGAGCGTG
ACACCACGATGCCTGTAGCAATGGCAACAACGTTGCGCAAACTATTAACTGGCGAACTACTTACTCTAGC
TTCCCGGCAACAATTAATAGACTGGATGGAGGCGGATAAAGTTGCAGGACCACTTCTGCGCTCGGCCCTT
CCGGCTGGCTGGTTTATTGCTGATAAATCTGGAGCCGGTGAGCGTGGGTCTCGCGGTATCATTGCAGCAC
TGGGGCCAGATGGTAAGCCCTCCCGTATCGTAGTTATCTACACGACGGGGAGTCAGGCAACTATGGATGA
ACGAAATAGACAGATCGCTGAGATAGGTGCCTCACTGATTAAGCATTGGTAACTGTCAGACCAAGTTTAC
TCATATATACTTTAGATTGATTTAAAACTTCATTTTTAATTTAAAAGGATCTAGGTGAAGATCCTTTTTG
ATAATCTCATGACCAAAATCCCTTAACGTGAGTTTTCGTTCCACTGAGCGTCAGACCCCGTAGAAAAGAT
CAAAGGATCTTCTTGAGATCCTTTTTTTCTGCGCGTAATCTGCTGCTTGCAAACAAAAAAACCACCGCTA
CCAGCGGTGGTTTGTTTGCCGGATCAAGAGCTACCAACTCTTTTTCCGAAGGTAACTGGCTTCAGCAGAG
CGCAGATACCAAATACTGTTCTTCTAGTGTAGCCGTAGTTAGGCCACCACTTCAAGAACTCTGTAGCACC
GCCTACATACCTCGCTCTGCTAATCCTGTTACCAGTGGCTGCTGCCAGTGGCGATAAGTCGTGTCTTACC
GGGTTGGACTCAAGACGATAGTTACCGGATAAGGCGCAGCGGTCGGGCTGAACGGGGGGTTCGTGCACAC
AGCCCAGCTTGGAGCGAACGACCTACACCGAACTGAGATACCTACAGCGTGAGCTATGAGAAAGCGCCAC
GCTTCCCGAAGGGAGAAAGGCGGACAGGTATCCGGTAAGCGGCAGGGTCGGAACAGGAGAGCGCACGAGG
GAGCTTCCAGGGGGAAACGCCTGGTATCTTTATAGTCCTGTCGGGTTTCGCCACCTCTGACTTGAGCGTC
GATTTTTGTGATGCTCGTCAGGGGGGCGGAGCCTATGGAAAAACGCCAGCAACGCGGCCTTTTTACGGTT
CCTGGCCTTTTGCTGGCCTTT
Features (pLannotate 1.2.2; 9 found; start..end, strand, type, name):
   1249..2184    +  CDS            hRluc: Renilla luciferase human codon-optimized
   2243..2291    +  polyA_signal   poly(A) signal: synthetic polyadenylation signal
   2300..3051    +  promoter       HSV TK promoter: herpes simplex virus thymidine kinase promoter
   3087..4739    +  CDS            luciferase: firefly luciferase; luc+; enhanced luc+ version of the luciferase gene AAS38485.1 42718124.0
   4783..4904    -  polyA_signal   SV40 poly(A) signal: SV40 polyadenylation signal
   4927..4995    -  CDS            large T antigen (fragment): large T antigen from SV40 (simian virus 40)
   5037..5141    +  promoter       AmpR promoter: bla
   5142..6002    +  CDS            AmpR: β-lactamase; bla; confers resistance to ampicillin, carbenicillin, and related antibiotics
   6173..6761    +  rep_origin     ori: high-copy-number ColE1/pMB1/pBR322/pUC origin of replication
