[The description below was written by a language model from this plasmid's Addgene catalogue record and pLannotate feature annotations shown in this document.]
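Description:
pC-KIT3 is a mammalian dual-luciferase reporter plasmid built on the Promega psiCHECK-2 backbone (recorded as "psiCHEK2"), in which a roughly 1.2 kb fragment of the human KIT (c-kit) proto-oncogene promoter has been cloned between the BglII and NheI sites. The annotated sequence (about 6.8 kb) leaves the first ~1.25 kb unannotated, directly upstream of the human codon-optimized Renilla luciferase (hRluc) coding sequence. This matches the position and size expected for the KIT promoter insert, so Renilla expression appears to be driven by the cloned promoter, although the feature table does not label that region. hRluc is followed by a synthetic polyadenylation signal. A second, independent cassette consists of the HSV thymidine kinase promoter driving firefly luciferase (luc+), followed by an annotated SV40 poly(A) region. It provides an internal control signal from the same plasmid for normalizing transfection efficiency.

The insert carries a variant recorded as "K2-mutSP-K1". The record does not define this notation. Given the stated purpose and the associated study of three G-quadruplex units in the KIT promoter, it most plausibly denotes a version in which the two flanking quadruplex-forming elements are kept and the central SP element is mutated. The plasmid belongs to a mutational dissection of the G-rich region of the c-kit promoter, where comparing normalized Renilla/firefly ratios across variants would show how each element contributes to promoter activity. For propagation in E. coli, the plasmid has a high-copy ColE1/pUC-type origin and a β-lactamase gene with its own promoter conferring ampicillin resistance. No mammalian selection marker is annotated, which is consistent with use in transient transfection.
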