Addgene plasmid #118985: pC-KIT3
Purpose: Mutational dissection of the G rich region of the c-kit promoter
Depositing lab: Bjorn Hogberg. Depositing organization: Karolinska Institutet. Publication: Interplay of Three G-Quadruplex Units in the KIT Promoter. Ducani C, Bernardinelli G, Hogberg B, Keppler BK, Terenzi A. J Am Chem Soc. 2019 Jul 3;141(26):10205-10213. doi: 10.1021/jacs.8b12753. Epub 2019 Jun 20. PubMed 31244182.
Backbone
  Vector backbone: psiCHEK2
  Backbone manufacturer: Promega
  Backbone size w/o insert (bp): 5589
  Vector type: Mammalian Expression
Growth in bacteria
  Bacterial resistance: Ampicillin, 100 μg/mL
  Growth temperature: 37°C
  Growth strain: DH5alpha
  Copy number: High Copy
Gene/Insert
  Gene/Insert name: c-kit proto-oncogene {promoter}
  Species: H. sapiens (human)
  Insert size (bp): 1215
  Mutation: K2-mutSP-K1
  GenBank ID: S67773.1
  Entrez Gene: KIT (a.k.a. C-Kit, CD117, MASTC, PBT, SCFR)
  Cloning method: Restriction Enzyme; 5′ cloning site BglII (unknown if destroyed); 3′ cloning site NheI (unknown if destroyed)
  Sequencing primers: 5′ unknown
Terms and licenses: Academic/Nonprofit Terms; Industry Terms: Not Available to Industry
How to cite: pC-KIT3 was a gift from Bjorn Hogberg (Addgene plasmid # 118985 ; http://n2t.net/addgene:118985 ; RRID:Addgene_118985)
