>Addgene plasmid #118985 | pC-KIT3 | depositor partial sequence | sequence record 224958 | c-kit promoter insert
GAGGGATGTCTTATTAGTTTATCAGAATGCATAGGGAAAGCTCATCTTTCTTGGAGTAGGTCTTCCAATA
AGTGTTCAAGCCCTGGGTCTTCCCTCACTACAATAATAAACATACCTGCTCTACCCTCCTCACAAAGCTG
TTATCGTGAGCATGAAAAGACGAGTCGCTGTGGGGAAGAACTATTAACCCCTATACAGATACTGTTGTTG
CTTTCCGTTCAAGGATCCACCATGAGACTGTGGGTAAGGCACTTTCTGGGCAGTGAAATCGGGCTTAAGA
GAATCATTGTACTTTTATTTTGCTCCTGGGACCGGCAAGGGCAGTTAAGAGCCCTAGCCCTAAAACTGTC
GTCTGTTACAGAGGCAGAGAAATCATTACTGGGGTTGGCAGCGTTGGGGGGAGGGGGGAAAACGTGTATG
AAAACCTGGGCTCCCAGAGCAAACTTCGCCACGCGCCCTCCATCGCCCCTGTCTCCACACAAGTCCCGGC
AGGGGCTTCTTGGGCGGAGGCCACGCCGACCAATAGGAACCCACTGTGTTCCTACAGGTTACGAAGCAGG
TGGAGAAATTGAGCAGAAACAATTAGCGAAACCGGGCTCAGCCTTTACCGCGGTGCCAGGAGCTCCTAAC
AGGCCTGGAGGGGAATGTCGGGGCTCAATTTCCTAACGCTCCCCTCCCCATCCCCATGCCACCTCCACGA
GCAGCGGCGTCCAGCCTCCTCCCGCCCGAACGTGCTCGAGGGGCGGGCAGTCGACCTTTATTGTCTGGGG
AGCACCTGGCAGGTGGCGGGCCCGTGCCCTAACGTGTGCGTGGTGCCCAGCTTCACAAAGCGAGCGGGCA
GCACCTCCTTGGTCCGGGAACGCCTCAGCCTGGCCGTCCACATCCCAGGGGTGGAAAGGTGGAGAGAGAA
AGGGGCTCCGGAGTCAAGAGCGGGGAGAGAGGGCGCGCGCCCTCCTCCTCCCGGCGGGCACAGCCCCCCG
GCATTAACACGTCGAAAGAGCAGGGGCCAGACGCCGCCGGGAAGAAGCGAGACCCGGGCGGGCGCGAGGG
AGGGGAGACGAGAAGAAACGTGACCGACGCGCAGAGGGAGGGCGCTGGGAGGAGGGGCTGCTGCTCGCCG
CTCGCGGCTCTGGGGGCTCGGCTTTGCCGCGCTCGCTGCACTTGGGCGAGAGCTGGAACGTGGACCAGAG
CTCGGATCCCATCGCAGCTACCGCG
